Addgene plasmid #129537: pUC57-PB-PGK-tetR-3xFLAG-HA-2A-Puro
Purpose: PiggyBac transposon carrying tetR-3xFLAG-HA-2A-Puro under the PGK promoter.
Depositing lab: Hideyuki Okano. Depositing organization: Keio University. Publication: Controlling gene activation by enhancers through a drug-inducible topological insulator. Tsujimura T, Takase O, Yoshikawa M, Sano E, Hayashi M, Hoshi K, Takato T, Toyoda A, Okano H, Hishikawa K. Elife. 2020 May 5;9. pii: 47980. doi: 10.7554/eLife.47980. PubMed 32369019.
Backbone
  Vector backbone: pUC57_PB-PGK-tetR-KRAB-2A-Puro
  Backbone size w/o insert (bp): 5177
  Total vector size (bp): 5518
  Vector type: Synthetic Biology
  Selectable markers: Puromycin
Growth in bacteria
  Bacterial resistance: Ampicillin, 100 μg/mL
  Growth temperature: 37°C
  Growth strain: DH5alpha
  Copy number: High Copy
Gene/Insert
  Gene/Insert name: tetR-3xFlag-HA-2A-Puro
  Species: Synthetic
  Insert size (bp): 1539
  Promoter: hPGK promoter
  Cloning method: Restriction Enzyme; 5′ cloning site MfeI (not destroyed); 3′ cloning site BstbI (not destroyed)
  Sequencing primers: 5′ TCGAGGATCAGGAACATCAA
Terms and licenses: Academic/Nonprofit Terms; Industry Terms: Not Available to Industry
How to cite: pUC57-PB-PGK-tetR-3xFLAG-HA-2A-Puro was a gift from Hideyuki Okano (Addgene plasmid # 129537 ; http://n2t.net/addgene:129537 ; RRID:Addgene_129537)
