[The description below was written by a language model from this plasmid's Addgene catalogue record and pLannotate feature annotations shown in this document.]
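Description:
pUC57-PB-PGK-tetR-3xFLAG-HA-2A-Puro is a 5.5 kb PiggyBac transposon donor plasmid built on a pUC57 cloning backbone and derived from a sister construct that carried tetR-KRAB in the same position. It is propagated in E. coli at high copy through the ColE1/pUC-type origin and selected with ampicillin via the β-lactamase gene and its native promoter. Remnants of the pUC lac region (lacZα fragment, lac promoter and operator, CAP site) and small bom, rop and lacI fragments are backbone leftovers with no role in the payload. The automated annotation did not call the PiggyBac terminal repeats. The record describes the cassette as lying within a PiggyBac transposon, but the repeats' positions cannot be confirmed from the feature table.

The payload is a single mammalian expression unit driven by the human PGK promoter, a moderate constitutive promoter active in many cell types. It encodes the E. coli tetracycline repressor (tetR) without an effector domain, fused at its C-terminus to 3xFLAG and, according to the name, an HA epitope that was not separately annotated. This is followed by a 2A self-cleaving peptide and the puromycin N-acetyltransferase gene (pac), and the unit ends with an SV40 polyadenylation signal. The 2A element lets one transcript yield both tagged tetR and the resistance protein, so puromycin-resistant cells should also express the repressor.

Co-delivered with a PiggyBac transposase source, the cassette can integrate stably into the genome. The tagged tetR binds tet operator sequences and is released by tetracycline-class drugs, while the epitope tags allow its detection or immunoprecipitation. The associated publication concerns drug-inducible control of enhancer-driven gene activation.
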