Features (pLannotate 1.2.2; 15 found; start..end, strand, type, name):
    137..236     +  misc_feature   bom (fragment): basis of mobility region from pBR322
    242..399     -  CDS            lacZα (fragment): LacZα fragment of β-galactosidase; lacZ fragment
    777..1287    +  promoter       hPGK promoter: human phosphoglycerate kinase 1 promoter
   1323..1943    +  CDS            tetR: TETR2_ECOLX - Experimental evidence at protein level: Swiss-Prot protein existence level 1. TetR is the repressor of the tetracycline resistance element; its N-terminal region forms a helix-turn-helix structure and binds DNA. Binding of tetracycline to TetR reduces the repressor affinity for the tetracycline resistance gene (tetA) promoter operator sites. From Escherichia coli.
   2073..2138    +  CDS            3xFLAG: three tandem FLAG® epitope tags, followed by an enterokinase cleavage site
   2262..2858    +  CDS            pac: PUAC_STRAD - Protein predicted: Swiss-Prot protein existence level 4. Detoxification of puromycin. From Streptomyces alboniger.
   2862..2980    +  polyA_signal   SV40 poly(A) signal: SV40 polyadenylation signal
   3321..3337    -  protein_bind   lac operator: The lac repressor binds to the lac operator to inhibit transcription in E. coli. This inhibition can be relieved by adding lactose or isopropyl-β-D-thiogalactopyranoside (IPTG). lac repressor encoded by lacI
   3345..3375    -  promoter       lac promoter: promoter for the E. coli lac operon
   3390..3411    -  protein_bind   CAP binding site: CAP binding activates transcription in the presence of cAMP. E. coli catabolite activator protein
   3424..3516    -  CDS            lacI (fragment): lac repressor; lacI; The lac repressor binds to the lac operator to inhibit transcription in E. coli. This inhibition can be relieved by adding lactose or isopropyl-β-D-thiogalactopyranoside (IPTG).
   3699..4287    -  rep_origin     ori: high-copy-number ColE1/pMB1/pBR322/pUC origin of replication
   4458..5318    -  CDS            AmpR: β-lactamase; bla; confers resistance to ampicillin, carbenicillin, and related antibiotics
   5319..5423    -  promoter       AmpR promoter: bla
   5518..35      +  CDS            rop (fragment) (across the origin): Rop protein, which maintains plasmids at low copy number; rop
>Addgene plasmid #129537 | pUC57-PB-PGK-tetR-3xFLAG-HA-2A-Puro | addgene full sequence | sequence record 266130 | Addgene NGS Result
TCGCGCGTTTCGGTGATGACGGTGAAAACCTCTGACACATGCAGCTCCCGGAGACGGTCACAGCTTGTCT
GTAAGCGGATGCCGGGAGCAGACAAGCCCGTCAGGGCGCGTCAGCGGGTGTTGGCGGGTGTCGGGGCTGG
CTTAACTATGCGGCATCAGAGCAGATTGTACTGAGAGTGCACCATATGCGGTGTGAAATACCGCACAGAT
GCGTAAGGAGAAAATACCGCATCAGGCGCCATTCGCCATTCAGGCTGCGCAACTGTTGGGAAGGGCGATC
GGTGCGGGCCTCTTCGCTATTACGCCAGCTGGCGAAAGGGGGATGTGCTGCAAGGCGATTAAGTTGGGTA
ACGCCAGGGTTTTCCCAGTCACGACGTTGTAAAACGACGGCCAGTGAATTCGAGCTCGGTACCTCGCGAA
TGCATCTAGATATCCCAATGATTAACCCTAGAAAGATAGTCTGCGTAAAATTGACGCATGCATTCTTGAA
ATATTGCTCTCTCTTTCTAAATAGCGCGAATCCGTCGCTGTGCATTTAGGACATCTCAGTCGCCGCTTGG
AGCTCCCGTGAGGCGTGCTTGTCAATGCGGTAAGTGTCACTGATTTTGAACTATAACGACCGCGTGAGTC
AAAATGACGCATGATTATCTTTTACGTGACTTTTAAGATTTAACTCATACGATAATTATATTGTTATTTC
ATGTTCTACTTACGTGATAACTTATTATATATATATTTTCTTGTTATAGATATCAAGCTTATCCTCGAAA
TTCCACGGGGTTGGGGTTGCGCCTTTTCCAAGGCAGCCCTGGGTTTGCGCAGGGACGCGGCTGCTCTGGG
CGTGGTTCCGGGAAACGCAGCGGCGCCGACCCTGGGTCTCGCACATTCTTCACGTCCGTTCGCAGCGTCA
CCCGGATCTTCGCCGCTACCCTTGTGGGCCCCCCGGCGACGCTTCCTGCTCCGCCCCTAAGTCGGGAAGG
TTCCTTGCGGTTCGCGGCGTGCCGGACGTGACAAACGGAAGCCGCACGTCTCACTAGTACCCTCGCAGAC
GGACAGCGCCAGGGAGCAATGGCAGCGCGCCGACCGCGATGGGCTGTGGCCAATAGCGGCTGCTCAGCAG
GGCGCGCCGAGAGCAGCGGCCGGGAAGGGGCGGTGCGGGAGGCGGGGTGTGGGGCGGTAGTGTGGGCCCT
GTTCCTGCCCGCGCGGTGTTCCGCATTCTGCAAGCCTCCGGAGCGCACGTCGGCAGTCGGCTCCCTCGTT
GACCGAATCACCGACCTCTCTCCCCAGGCATCCATCTAGATCTCGAGCAGCTGAAGCTTACCATGGCAAG
GCTCGACAAAAGCAAAGTGATCAACAGCGCTTTGGAACTGCTGAATGAAGTAGGGATTGAGGGCCTCACA
ACACGAAAACTCGCCCAGAAACTGGGCGTGGAGCAGCCTACCCTCTATTGGCACGTGAAGAACAAGAGAG
CTCTGTTGGACGCCCTTGCCATTGAGATGCTGGATAGACACCATACCCACTTTTGTCCTCTGGAAGGAGA
GAGCTGGCAAGATTTTCTGCGGAATAATGCCAAATCTTTTCGCTGTGCCTTGCTGAGCCATCGCGACGGA
GCCAAAGTTCATCTTGGGACCCGACCTACAGAGAAGCAGTACGAAACGCTGGAGAATCAGCTCGCCTTCC
TGTGCCAGCAAGGGTTTTCCCTCGAAAACGCACTGTATGCTCTGAGCGCTGTCGGGCACTTTACACTCGG
TTGCGTGCTCGAGGATCAGGAACATCAAGTTGCAAAGGAGGAACGTGAAACACCGACAACCGATTCTATG
CCTCCCCTGTTGCGCCAGGCAATTGAGTTGTTTGACCACCAGGGTGCGGAACCCGCTTTCCTTTTCGGCC
TTGAGCTGATCATATGCGGCCTTGAAAAGCAGCTGAAATGTGAGTCCGGGTCACCAAAGAAGAAGAGGAA
GGTGGATGGCGGAGGAGCGCTGAGTCCACAACATTCCGCCGTGACTCAAGGAAGTATCATCAAGAACAAA
GAGGGCATGGACGCCAAATCTCTGACTGCTTGGTCAGCTAGCGACTACAAAGACCATGACGGTGATTATA
AAGATCATGACATCGATTACAAGGATGACGATGACAAGGGAGTTAACTACCCCTACGACGTGCCCGACTA
CGCCTTCGAAATCAAAAGTTCAGTCGGTTCCGGAGAGGGCCGGGGCTCTCTGCTGACCTGTGGCGACGTG
GAGGAGAACCCCGGCCCCTCCATGACCGAGTACAAGCCAACCGTGCGACTGGCCACGAGGGATGACGTCC
CCAGAGCCGTTCGTACGCTGGCTGCTGCCTTTGCGGACTATCCTGCCACAAGACACACCGTCGATCCGGA
CCGGCATATCGAACGCGTGACCGAACTGCAGGAGCTGTTCCTGACACGAGTCGGCTTGGACATAGGGAAG
GTATGGGTGGCAGATGATGGTGCCGCTGTTGCCGTCTGGACAACCCCGGAAAGCGTGGAAGCAGGAGCAG
TGTTCGCTGAGATTGGACCCAGAATGGCCGAGCTCTCTGGGAGTAGGTTGGCCGCTCAACAGCAGATGGA
AGGCCTGCTTGCCCCACATCGGCCTAAGGAGCCTGCGTGGTTTCTGGCGACTGTTGGCGTGTCACCCGAT
CACCAGGGTAAAGGGCTTGGCAGCGCTGTGGTGCTCCCAGGAGTCGAAGCAGCAGAGAGAGCTGGTGTAC
CCGCCTTTCTGGAGACTTCCGCACCTCGCAACCTCCCCTTCTACGAGAGGCTGGGCTTCACCGTTACTGC
CGACGTGGAGGTGCCTGAAGGACCACGGACATGGTGCATGACTCGCAAACCAGGGGCTTGATTGTTTATT
GCAGCTTATAATGGTTACAAATAAAGCAATAGCATCACAAATTTCACAAATAAAGCATTTTTTTCACTGC
ATTCTAGTTGTGGTTTGTCCAAACTCATCAATGTATCTTATCGATAAAAGTTTTGTTACTTTATAGAAGA
AATTTTGAGTTTTTGTTTTTTTTAATAAATAAATAAACATAAATAAATTGTTTGTTGAATTTATTATTAG
TATGTAAGTGTAAATATAATAAAACTTAATATCTATTCAAATTAATAAATAAACCTCGATATACAGACCG
ATAAAACACATGCGTCAATTTTACACATGATTATCTTTAACGTACGTCACAATATGATTATCTTTCTAGG
GTTAATCTAGCATTGGGATATCGGATCCCGGGCCCGTCGACTGCAGAGGCCTGCATGCAAGCTTGGCGTA
ATCATGGTCATAGCTGTTTCCTGTGTGAAATTGTTATCCGCTCACAATTCCACACAACATACGAGCCGGA
AGCATAAAGTGTAAAGCCTGGGGTGCCTAATGAGTGAGCTAACTCACATTAATTGCGTTGCGCTCACTGC
CCGCTTTCCAGTCGGGAAACCTGTCGTGCCAGCTGCATTAATGAATCGGCCAACGCGCGGGGAGAGGCGG
TTTGCGTATTGGGCGCTCTTCCGCTTCCTCGCTCACTGACTCGCTGCGCTCGGTCGTTCGGCTGCGGCGA
GCGGTATCAGCTCACTCAAAGGCGGTAATACGGTTATCCACAGAATCAGGGGATAACGCAGGAAAGAACA
TGTGAGCAAAAGGCCAGCAAAAGGCCAGGAACCGTAAAAAGGCCGCGTTGCTGGCGTTTTTCCATAGGCT
CCGCCCCCCTGACGAGCATCACAAAAATCGACGCTCAAGTCAGAGGTGGCGAAACCCGACAGGACTATAA
AGATACCAGGCGTTTCCCCCTGGAAGCTCCCTCGTGCGCTCTCCTGTTCCGACCCTGCCGCTTACCGGAT
ACCTGTCCGCCTTTCTCCCTTCGGGAAGCGTGGCGCTTTCTCATAGCTCACGCTGTAGGTATCTCAGTTC
GGTGTAGGTCGTTCGCTCCAAGCTGGGCTGTGTGCACGAACCCCCCGTTCAGCCCGACCGCTGCGCCTTA
TCCGGTAACTATCGTCTTGAGTCCAACCCGGTAAGACACGACTTATCGCCACTGGCAGCAGCCACTGGTA
ACAGGATTAGCAGAGCGAGGTATGTAGGCGGTGCTACAGAGTTCTTGAAGTGGTGGCCTAACTACGGCTA
CACTAGAAGAACAGTATTTGGTATCTGCGCTCTGCTGAAGCCAGTTACCTTCGGAAAAAGAGTTGGTAGC
TCTTGATCCGGCAAACAAACCACCGCTGGTAGCGGTGGTTTTTTTGTTTGCAAGCAGCAGATTACGCGCA
GAAAAAAAGGATCTCAAGAAGATCCTTTGATCTTTTCTACGGGGTCTGACGCTCAGTGGAACGAAAACTC
ACGTTAAGGGATTTTGGTCATGAGATTATCAAAAAGGATCTTCACCTAGATCCTTTTAAATTAAAAATGA
AGTTTTAAATCAATCTAAAGTATATATGAGTAAACTTGGTCTGACAGTTACCAATGCTTAATCAGTGAGG
CACCTATCTCAGCGATCTGTCTATTTCGTTCATCCATAGTTGCCTGACTCCCCGTCGTGTAGATAACTAC
GATACGGGAGGGCTTACCATCTGGCCCCAGTGCTGCAATGATACCGCGAGACCCACGCTCACCGGCTCCA
GATTTATCAGCAATAAACCAGCCAGCCGGAAGGGCCGAGCGCAGAAGTGGTCCTGCAACTTTATCCGCCT
CCATCCAGTCTATTAATTGTTGCCGGGAAGCTAGAGTAAGTAGTTCGCCAGTTAATAGTTTGCGCAACGT
TGTTGCCATTGCTACAGGCATCGTGGTGTCACGCTCGTCGTTTGGTATGGCTTCATTCAGCTCCGGTTCC
CAACGATCAAGGCGAGTTACATGATCCCCCATGTTGTGCAAAAAAGCGGTTAGCTCCTTCGGTCCTCCGA
TCGTTGTCAGAAGTAAGTTGGCCGCAGTGTTATCACTCATGGTTATGGCAGCACTGCATAATTCTCTTAC
TGTCATGCCATCCGTAAGATGCTTTTCTGTGACTGGTGAGTACTCAACCAAGTCATTCTGAGAATAGTGT
ATGCGGCGACCGAGTTGCTCTTGCCCGGCGTCAATACGGGATAATACCGCGCCACATAGCAGAACTTTAA
AAGTGCTCATCATTGGAAAACGTTCTTCGGGGCGAAAACTCTCAAGGATCTTACCGCTGTTGAGATCCAG
TTCGATGTAACCCACTCGTGCACCCAACTGATCTTCAGCATCTTTTACTTTCACCAGCGTTTCTGGGTGA
GCAAAAACAGGAAGGCAAAATGCCGCAAAAAAGGGAATAAGGGCGACACGGAAATGTTGAATACTCATAC
TCTTCCTTTTTCAATATTATTGAAGCATTTATCAGGGTTATTGTCTCATGAGCGGATACATATTTGAATG
TATTTAGAAAAATAAACAAATAGGGGTTCCGCGCACATTTCCCCGAAAAGTGCCACCTGACGTCTAAGAA
ACCATTATTATCATGACATTAACCTATAAAAATAGGCGTATCACGAGGCCCTTTCGTC
